Addgene plasmid #74686: pPhlF-P2
Purpose: PhlF-P2 gate
Depositing lab: Christopher Voigt. Depositing organization: Massachusetts Institute of Technology. Publication: Genetic circuit design automation. Nielsen AA, Der BS, Shin J, Vaidyanathan P, Paralanov V, Strychalski EA, Ross D, Densmore D, Voigt CA. Science. 2016 Apr 1;352(6281):aac7341. doi: 10.1126/science.aac7341. PubMed 27034378.
Backbone
  Vector backbone: pAN801
  Backbone manufacturer: Alec Nielsen
  Backbone size w/o insert (bp): 3930
  Total vector size (bp): 5725
  Vector type: Bacterial Expression
Growth in bacteria
  Bacterial resistance: Kanamycin, 50 μg/mL
  Growth temperature: 37°C
  Growth strain: DH5alpha
  Copy number: Low Copy
Gene/Insert
  Gene/Insert name: PTac-RBSP2-PhlF-PPhlF-YFP
  Species: E. coli
  Insert size (bp): 1795
Terms and licenses: Academic/Nonprofit Terms; Industry Terms: Not Available to Industry
How to cite: pPhlF-P2 was a gift from Christopher Voigt (Addgene plasmid # 74686 ; http://n2t.net/addgene:74686 ; RRID:Addgene_74686)
