[The description below was written by a language model from this plasmid's Addgene catalogue record and pLannotate feature annotations shown in this document.]
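Description:
pPhlF-P2 is a 5.7 kb bacterial expression plasmid built on the pAN801 backbone for characterising a single repressor-based logic gate in E. coli. It replicates from a p15A origin, catalogued as low copy, and is selected with kanamycin through the aph(3')-Ia KanR gene. The short hits annotated as RSF origin, bom, tet promoter and TcR are fragments only and most likely reflect residual or homologous backbone sequence rather than functional parts.

The roughly 1.8 kb insert, PTac-RBSP2-PhlF-PPhlF-YFP, forms a NOT (inverter) gate with a fluorescent readout. A tac promoter followed by a symmetric lac operator serves as the gate input. Its transcript begins with a hammerhead ribozyme that acts as an insulator, cleaving off the promoter-derived 5' leader so that translation is independent of the upstream context. According to the insert name, this is followed by the P2 ribosome binding site variant and the PhlF repressor coding sequence. The automated annotation did not label the PhlF gene or the PhlF-repressible promoter, but the unannotated gap between the first ribozyme and the reporter region is where they would lie. The hit to a threonine operon leader fragment after that gap may correspond to a terminator. The output module consists of a second hammerhead ribozyme (sTRSV type) and an EYFP coding sequence, which the insert name places under PPhlF.

The plasmid also carries lacI with its own promoter and tetR. LacI holds the tac promoter off until IPTG is added, so titrating IPTG raises PhlF levels and progressively represses YFP. This allows the gate's response function to be measured, in keeping with its origin in work on automated genetic circuit design.
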