Features (pLannotate 1.2.2; 16 found; start..end, strand, type, name):
      1..23      -  rep_origin     RSF ori (fragment): Plasmids containing the RSF 1030 origin of replication can be propagated in E. coli cells that contain additional plasmids with compatible origins.
     40..66      +  misc_feature   bom (fragment): basis of mobility region from pBR322
    165..220     -  rep_origin     RSF ori (fragment): Plasmids containing the RSF 1030 origin of replication can be propagated in E. coli cells that contain additional plasmids with compatible origins.
    308..852     -  rep_origin     p15A ori: Plasmids containing the medium-copy-number p15A origin of replication can be propagated in E. coli cells that contain a second plasmid with the ColE1 origin.
    941..1756    -  CDS            KanR: aminoglycoside phosphotransferase; aph(3')-Ia; confers resistance to kanamycin in bacteria or G418 (Geneticin®) in eukaryotes
   1878..1906    +  promoter       tac promoter: strong E. coli promoter; hybrid between the trp and lac UV5 promoters
   1912..1931    +  protein_bind   lac operator (symmetric): The lac repressor binds to the lac operator to inhibit transcription in E. coli. This inhibition can be relieved by adding lactose or isopropyl-β-D-thiogalactopyranoside (IPTG). The symmetric lac operator was optimized for tight binding of lac repressor. lac repressor encoded by lacI
   1930..1985    +  ncRNA          Hammerhead 3: Accession: RF00008 - Hammerhead ribozyme (type III)
   2624..2692    +  ncRNA          Thr leader (fragment): Accession: RF00506 - Threonine operon leader
   2776..2825    +  misc_RNA       sTRSV HHRz: hammerhead ribozyme from the tobacco ringspot virus satellite RNA (Khvorova et al., 2003)
   2875..3594    +  CDS            EYFP: enhanced YFP mammalian codon-optimized
   3668..3741    +  promoter       lacI promoter (fragment): lacI
   3742..4821    +  CDS            lacI: LACI_ECOLI - Experimental evidence at protein level: Swiss-Prot protein existence level 1. Repressor of the lactose operon. Binds allolactose as an inducer. From Escherichia coli (strain K12).
   4843..5463    +  CDS            tetR: TETR2_ECOLX - Experimental evidence at protein level: Swiss-Prot protein existence level 1. TetR is the repressor of the tetracycline resistance element; its N-terminal region forms a helix-turn-helix structure and binds DNA. Binding of tetracycline to TetR reduces the repressor affinity for the tetracycline resistance gene (tetA) promoter operator sites. From Escherichia coli.
   5559..5577    -  promoter       tet promoter (fragment): E. coli promoter for tetracycline efflux protein gene
   5587..5707    +  CDS            TcR (fragment): tetracycline efflux protein; tet; confers resistance to tetracycline
>Addgene plasmid #74686 | pPhlF-P2 | depositor full sequence | sequence record 141111 | Full plasmid
GCTTCCTCGCTCACTGACTCGCTGCACGAGGCAGACCTCAGCGCTAGCGGAGTGTATACTGGCTTACTAT
GTTGGCACTGATGAGGGTGTCAGTGAAGTGCTTCATGTGGCAGGAGAAAAAAGGCTGCACCGGTGCGTCA
GCAGAATATGTGATACAGGATATATTCCGCTTCCTCGCTCACTGACTCGCTACGCTCGGTCGTTCGACTG
CGGCGAGCGGAAATGGCTTACGAACGGGGCGGAGATTTCCTGGAAGATGCCAGGAAGATACTTAACAGGG
AAGTGAGAGGGCCGCGGCAAAGCCGTTTTTCCATAGGCTCCGCCCCCCTGACAAGCATCACGAAATCTGA
CGCTCAAATCAGTGGTGGCGAAACCCGACAGGACTATAAAGATACCAGGCGTTTCCCCTGGCGGCTCCCT
CGTGCGCTCTCCTGTTCCTGCCTTTCGGTTTACCGGTGTCATTCCGCTGTTATGGCCGCGTTTGTCTCAT
TCCACGCCTGACACTCAGTTCCGGGTAGGCAGTTCGCTCCAAGCTGGACTGTATGCACGAACCCCCCGTT
CAGTCCGACCGCTGCGCCTTATCCGGTAACTATCGTCTTGAGTCCAACCCGGAAAGACATGCAAAAGCAC
CACTGGCAGCAGCCACTGGTAATTGATTTAGAGGAGTTAGTCTTGAAGTCATGCGCCGGTTAAGGCTAAA
CTGAAAGGACAAGTTTTGGTGACTGCGCTCCTCCAAGCCAGTTACCTCGGTTCAAAGAGTTGGTAGCTCA
GAGAACCTTCGAAAAACCGCCCTGCAAGGCGGTTTTTTCGTTTTCAGAGCAAGAGATTACGCGCAGACCA
AAACGATCTCAAGAAGATCATCTTATTAAGGGGTCTGACGCTCAGTGGAACGAAAAATCAATCTAAAGTA
TATATGAGTAAACTTGGTCTGACAGTTACCTTAGAAAAACTCATCGAGCATCAAATGAAACTGCAATTTA
TTCATATCAGGATTATCAATACCATATTTTTGAAAAAGCCGTTTCTGTAATGAAGGAGAAAACTCACCGA
GGCAGTTCCATAGGATGGCAAGATCCTGGTATCGGTCTGCGATTCCGACTCGTCCAACATCAATACAACC
TATTAATTTCCCCTCGTCAAAAATAAGGTTATCAAGTGAGAAATCACCATGAGTGACGACTGAATCCGGT
GAGAATGGCAAAAGCTTATGCATTTCTTTCCAGACTTGTTCAACAGGCCAGCCATTACGCTCGTCATCAA
AATCACTCGCATCAACCAAACCGTTATTCATTCGTGATTGCGCCTGAGCGAGACGAAATACGCGATCGCT
GTTAAAAGGACAATTACAAACAGGAATCGAATGCAACCGGCGCAGGAACACTGCCAGCGCATCAACAATA
TTTTCACCTGAATCAGGATATTCTTCTAATACCTGGAATGCTGTTTTCCCGGGGATCGCAGTGGTGAGTA
ACCATGCATCATCAGGAGTACGGATAAAATGCTTGATGGTCGGAAGAGGCATAAATTCCGTCAGCCAGTT
TAGTCTGACCATCTCATCTGTAACATCATTGGCAACGCTACCTTTGCCATGTTTCAGAAACAACTCTGGC
GCATCGGGCTTCCCATACAATCGATAGATTGTCGCACCTGATTGCCCGACATTATCGCGAGCCCATTTAT
ACCCATATAAATCAGCATCCATGTTGGAATTTAATCGCGGCCTCGAGCAAGACGTTTCCCGTTGAATATG
GCTCATAACACCCCTTGTATTACTGTTTATGTAAGCAGACAGTTTTATTGTTCATGATGATATATTTTTA
TCTTGTGCAATGTACATCAGAGATTTTGAGACACAAGGAGAACGATCGTTGGCTGTGTTGACAATTAATC
ATCGGCTCGTATAATGTGTGGAATTGTGAGCGCTCACAATTAGCGGTCAACGCATGTGCTTTGCGTTCTG
ATGAGACAGTGATGTCGAAACCGCCTCTACAAATAATTTTGTTTAAGGAGCTATGGACTATGTTTGAAAG
GCTGAAATACTAGATGGCACGTACCCCGAGCCGTAGCAGCATTGGTAGCCTGCGTAGTCCGCATACCCAT
AAAGCAATTCTGACCAGCACCATTGAAATCCTGAAAGAATGTGGTTATAGCGGTCTGAGCATTGAAAGCG
TTGCACGTCGTGCCGGTGCAAGCAAACCGACCATTTATCGTTGGTGGACCAATAAAGCAGCACTGATTGC
CGAAGTGTATGAAAATGAAAGCGAACAGGTGCGTAAATTTCCGGATCTGGGTAGCTTTAAAGCCGATCTG
GATTTTCTGCTGCGTAATCTGTGGAAAGTTTGGCGTGAAACCATTTGTGGTGAAGCATTTCGTTGTGTTA
TTGCAGAAGCACAGCTGGACCCTGCAACCCTGACCCAGCTGAAAGATCAGTTTATGGAACGTCGTCGTGA
GATGCCGAAAAAACTGGTTGAAAATGCCATTAGCAATGGTGAACTGCCGAAAGATACCAATCGTGAACTG
CTGCTGGATATGATTTTTGGTTTTTGTTGGTATCGCCTGCTGACCGAACAGCTGACCGTTGAACAGGATA
TTGAAGAATTTACCTTCCTGCTGATTAATGGTGTTTGTCCGGGTACACAGCGTTAAGGAAACACAGAAAA
AAGCCCGCACCTGACAGTGCGGGCTTTTTTTTTCGACCAAAGGTACTCGACGTACGGTGGAATCTGATTC
GTTACCAATTGACATGATACGAAACGTACCGTATCGTTAAGGTAGCTGTCACCGGATGTGCTTTCCGGTC
TGATGAGTCCGTGAGGACGAAACAGCCTCTACAAATAATTTTGTTTAATACTAGAGAAAGAGGGGAAATA
CTAGATGGTGAGCAAGGGCGAGGAGCTGTTCACCGGGGTGGTGCCCATCCTGGTCGAGCTGGACGGCGAC
GTAAACGGCCACAAGTTCAGCGTGTCCGGCGAGGGCGAGGGCGATGCCACCTACGGCAAGCTGACCCTGA
AGTTCATCTGCACCACAGGCAAGCTGCCCGTGCCCTGGCCCACCCTCGTGACCACCTTCGGCTACGGCCT
GCAATGCTTCGCCCGCTACCCCGACCACATGAAGCTGCACGACTTCTTCAAGTCCGCCATGCCCGAAGGC
TACGTCCAGGAGCGCACCATCTTCTTCAAGGACGACGGCAACTACAAGACCCGCGCCGAGGTGAAGTTCG
AGGGCGACACCCTGGTGAACCGCATCGAGCTGAAGGGCATCGACTTCAAGGAGGACGGCAACATCCTGGG
GCACAAGCTGGAGTACAACTACAACAGCCACAACGTCTATATCATGGCCGACAAGCAGAAGAACGGCATC
AAGGTGAACTTCAAGATCCGCCACAACATCGAGGACGGCAGCGTGCAGCTCGCCGACCACTACCAGCAGA
ACACCCCAATCGGCGACGGCCCCGTGCTGCTGCCCGACAACCACTACCTTAGCTACCAGTCCGCCCTGAG
CAAAGACCCCAACGAGAAGCGCGATCACATGGTCCTGCTGGAGTTCGTGACCGCCGCCGGGATCACTCTC
GGCATGGACGAGCTGTACAAGTAACTCGGTACCAAATTCCAGAAAAGAGGCCTCCCGAAAGGGGGGCCTT
TTTTCGTTTTGGTCCAATGGCGGCGCGCCATCGAATGGCGCAAAACCTTTCGCGGTATGGCATGATAGCG
CCCGGAAGAGAGTCAATTCAGGGTGGTGAATATGAAACCAGTAACGTTATACGATGTCGCAGAGTATGCC
GGTGTCTCTTATCAGACCGTTTCCCGCGTGGTGAACCAGGCCAGCCACGTTTCTGCGAAAACGCGGGAAA
AAGTGGAAGCGGCGATGGCGGAGCTGAATTACATTCCCAACCGCGTGGCACAACAACTGGCGGGCAAACA
GTCGTTGCTGATTGGCGTTGCCACCTCCAGTCTGGCCCTGCACGCGCCGTCGCAAATTGTCGCGGCGATT
AAATCTCGCGCCGATCAACTGGGTGCCAGCGTGGTGGTGTCGATGGTAGAACGAAGCGGCGTCGAAGCCT
GTAAAGCGGCGGTGCACAATCTTCTCGCGCAACGCGTCAGTGGGCTGATCATTAACTATCCGCTGGATGA
CCAGGATGCCATTGCTGTGGAAGCTGCCTGCACTAATGTTCCGGCGTTATTTCTTGATGTCTCTGACCAG
ACACCCATCAACAGTATTATTTTCTCCCATGAGGACGGTACGCGACTGGGCGTGGAGCATCTGGTCGCAT
TGGGTCACCAGCAAATCGCGCTGTTAGCGGGCCCATTAAGTTCTGTCTCGGCGCGTCTGCGTCTGGCTGG
CTGGCATAAATATCTCACTCGCAATCAAATTCAGCCGATAGCGGAACGGGAAGGCGACTGGAGTGCCATG
TCCGGTTTTCAACAAACCATGCAAATGCTGAATGAGGGCATCGTTCCCACTGCGATGCTGGTTGCCAACG
ATCAGATGGCGCTGGGCGCAATGCGCGCCATTACCGAGTCCGGGCTGCGCGTTGGTGCGGATATCTCGGT
AGTGGGATACGACGATACCGAAGATAGCTCATGTTATATCCCGCCGTTAACCACCATCAAACAGGATTTT
CGCCTGCTGGGGCAAACCAGCGTGGACCGCTTGCTGCAACTCTCTCAGGGCCAGGCGGTGAAGGGCAATC
AGCTGTTGCCAGTCTCACTGGTGAAAAGAAAAACCACCCTGGCGCCCAATACGCAAACCGCCTCTCCCCG
CGCGTTGGCCGATTCATTAATGCAGCTGGCACGACAGGTTTCCCGACTGGAAAGCGGGCAGTGATAATCC
AGGAGGAAAAAAATGTCCAGATTAGATAAAAGTAAAGTGATTAACAGCGCATTAGAGCTGCTTAATGAGG
TCGGAATCGAAGGTTTAACAACCCGTAAACTCGCCCAGAAGCTAGGTGTAGAGCAGCCTACATTGTATTG
GCATGTAAAAAATAAGCGGGCTTTGCTCGACGCCTTAGCCATTGAGATGTTAGATAGGCACCATACTCAC
TTTTGCCCTTTAGAAGGGGAAAGCTGGCAAGATTTTTTACGTAATAACGCTAAAAGTTTTAGATGTGCTT
TACTAAGTCATCGCGATGGAGCAAAAGTACATTTAGGTACACGGCCTACAGAAAAACAGTATGAAACTCT
CGAAAATCAATTAGCCTTTTTATGCCAACAAGGTTTTTCACTAGAGAATGCATTATATGCACTCAGCGCT
GTGGGGCATTTTACTTTAGGTTGCGTATTGGAAGATCAAGAGCATCAAGTCGCTAAAGAAGAAAGGGAAA
CACCTACTACTGATAGTATGCCGCCATTATTACGACAAGCTATCGAATTATTTGATCACCAAGGTGCAGA
GCCAGCCTTCTTATTCGGCCTTGAATTGATCATATGCGGATTAGAAAAACAACTTAAATGTGAAAGTGGG
TCCTAATAATTGGTAACGAATCAGACAATTGACGGCTCGAGGGAGTAGCATAGGGTTTGCAGAATCCCTG
CTTCGTCCATTTGACAGGCACATTATGCATCGATGATAAGCTGTCAAACATGAGCAGATCCTCTACGCCG
GACGCATCGTGGCCGGCATCACCGGCGCCACAGGTGCGGTTGCTGGCGCCTATATCGCCGACATCACCGA
TGGGGAAGATCGGGCTCGCCACTTCGGGCTCATGAGCAAATATTTTATCTGAGGT
