>Addgene plasmid #74686 | pPhlF-P2 | addgene partial sequence | sequence record 142403 | pTac-F 5'-cggctcgtataatgtgtgga-3'
CGTTCTGATGAGACAGTGATGTCGAAACCGCCTCTACAAATAATTTTGTTTAAGGAGCTATGGACTATGT
TTGAAAGGCTGAAATACTAGATGGCACGTACCCCGAGCCGTAGCAGCATTGGTAGCCTGCGTAGTCCGCA
TACCCATAAAGCAATTCTGACCAGCACCATTGAAATCCTGAAAGAATGTGGTTATAGCGGTCTGAGCATT
GAAAGCGTTGCACGTCGTGCCGGTGCAAGCAAACCGACCATTTATCGTTGGTGGACCAATAAAGCAGCAC
TGATTGCCGAAGTGTATGAAAATGAAAGCGAACAGGTGCGTAAATTTCCGGATCTGGGTAGCTTTAAAGC
CGATCTGGATTTTCTGCTGCGTAATCTGTGGAAAGTTTGGCGTGAAACCATTTGTGGTGAAGCATTTCGT
TGTGTTATTGCAGAAGCACAGCTGGACCCTGCAACCCTGACCCAGCTGAAAGATCAGTTTATGGAACGTC
GTCGTGAGATGCCGAAAAAACTGGTTGAAAATGCCATTAGCAATGGTGAACTGCCGAAAGATACCAATCG
TGAACTGCTGCTGGATATGATTTTTGGTTTTTGTTGGTATCGCCTGCTGACCGAACAGCTGACCGTTGAA
CAGGATATTGAAGAATTTACCTTCCTGCTGATTAATGGTGTTTGTCCGGGTACACAGCGTTAAGGAAACA
CAGAAA
