>Addgene plasmid #74686 | pPhlF-P2 | addgene partial sequence | sequence record 145824 | EGFP-N 5'-CGTCGCCGTCCAGCTCGACCAG-3'
CTGTTTCGTCCTCACGGACTCATCAGACCGGAAAGCACATCCGGTGACAGCTACCTTAACGATACGGTAC
GTTTCGTATCATGTCAATTGGTAACGAATCAGATTCCACCGTACGTCGAGTACCTTTGGTCGAAAAAAAA
AGCCCGCACTGTCAGGTGCGGGCTTTTTTCTGTGTTTCCTTAACGCTGTGTACCCGGACAAACACCATTA
ATCAGCAGGAAGGTAAATTCTTCAATATCCTGTTCAACGGTCAGCTGTTCGGTCAGCAGGCGATACCAAC
AAAAACCAAAAATCATATCCAGCAGCAGTTCACGATTGGTATCTTTCGGCAGTTCACCATTGCTAATGGC
ATTTTCAACCAGTTTTTTCGGCATCTCACGACGACGTTCCATAAACTGATCTTTCAGCTGGGTCAGGGTT
GCAGGGTCCAGCTGTGCTTCTGCAATAACACAACGAAATGCTTCACCACAAATGGTTTCACGCCAAACTT
TCCACAGATTACGCAGCAGAAAATCCAGATCGGCTTTAAAGCTACCCAGATCCGGAAATTTACGCACCTG
TTCGCTTTCATTTTCATACACTTCGGCAATCAGTGCTGCTTTATTGGTCCACCAACGATAAATGGTCGGT
TTGCTTGCACCGGCACGACGTGCAACGCTTTCAATGCTCAGACCGCTATAA
